>Addgene plasmid #209777 | pINDUCER21-puro_TAOK1 | addgene full sequence | sequence record 413616 | Addgene NGS Result
TGGAAGGGCTAATTCACTCCCAAAGAAGACAAGATATCCTTGATCTGTGGATCTACCACACACAAGGCTA
CTTCCCTGATTAGCAGAACTACACACCAGGGCCAGGGGTCAGATATCCACTGACCTTTGGATGGTGCTAC
AAGCTAGTACCAGTTGAGCCAGATAAGGTAGAAGAGGCCAATAAAGGAGAGAACACCAGCTTGTTACACC
CTGTGAGCCTGCATGGGATGGATGACCCGGAGAGAGAAGTGTTAGAGTGGAGGTTTGACAGCCGCCTAGC
ATTTCATCACGTGGCCCGAGAGCTGCATCCGGAGTACTTCAAGAACTGCTGATATCGAGCTTGCTACAAG
GGACTTTCCGCTGGGGACTTTCCAGGGAGGCGTGGCCTGGGCGGGACTGGGGAGTGGCGAGCCCTCAGAT
CCTGCATATAAGCAGCTGCTTTTTGCCTGTACTGGGTCTCTCTGGTTAGACCAGATCTGAGCCTGGGAGC
TCTCTGGCTAACTAGGGAACCCACTGCTTAAGCCTCAATAAAGCTTGCCTTGAGTGCTTCAAGTAGTGTG
TGCCCGTCTGTTGTGTGACTCTGGTAACTAGAGATCCCTCAGACCCTTTTAGTCAGTGTGGAAAATCTCT
AGCAGTGGCGCCCGAACAGGGACTTGAAAGCGAAAGGGAAACCAGAGGAGCTCTCTCGACGCAGGACTCG
GCTTGCTGAAGCGCGCACGGCAAGAGGCGAGGGGCGGCGACTGGTGAGTACGCCAAAAATTTTGACTAGC
GGAGGCTAGAAGGAGAGAGATGGGTGCGAGAGCGTCAGTATTAAGCGGGGGAGAATTAGATCGCGATGGG
AAAAAATTCGGTTAAGGCCAGGGGGAAAGAAAAAATATAAATTAAAACATATAGTATGGGCAAGCAGGGA
GCTAGAACGATTCGCAGTTAATCCTGGCCTGTTAGAAACATCAGAAGGCTGTAGACAAATACTGGGACAG
CTACAACCATCCCTTCAGACAGGATCAGAAGAACTTAGATCATTATATAATACAGTAGCAACCCTCTATT
GTGTGCATCAAAGGATAGAGATAAAAGACACCAAGGAAGCTTTAGACAAGATAGAGGAAGAGCAAAACAA
AAGTAAGACCACCGCACAGCAAGCGGCCGGCCGCTGATCTTCAGACCTGGAGGAGGAGATATGAGGGACA
ATTGGAGAAGTGAATTATATAAATATAAAGTAGTAAAAATTGAACCATTAGGAGTAGCACCCACCAAGGC
AAAGAGAAGAGTGGTGCAGAGAGAAAAAAGAGCAGTGGGAATAGGAGCTTTGTTCCTTGGGTTCTTGGGA
GCAGCAGGAAGCACTATGGGCGCAGCGTCAATGACGCTGACGGTACAGGCCAGACAATTATTGTCTGGTA
TAGTGCAGCAGCAGAACAATTTGCTGAGGGCTATTGAGGCGCAACAGCATCTGTTGCAACTCACAGTCTG
GGGCATCAAGCAGCTCCAGGCAAGAATCCTGGCTGTGGAAAGATACCTAAAGGATCAACAGCTCCTGGGG
ATTTGGGGTTGCTCTGGAAAACTCATTTGCACCACTGCTGTGCCTTGGAATGCTAGTTGGAGTAATAAAT
CTCTGGAACAGATTTGGAATCACACGACCTGGATGGAGTGGGACAGAGAAATTAACAATTACACAAGCTT
AATACACTCCTTAATTGAAGAATCGCAAAACCAGCAAGAAAAGAATGAACAAGAATTATTGGAATTAGAT
AAATGGGCAAGTTTGTGGAATTGGTTTAACATAACAAATTGGCTGTGGTATATAAAATTATTCATAATGA
TAGTAGGAGGCTTGGTAGGTTTAAGAATAGTTTTTGCTGTACTTTCTATAGTGAATAGAGTTAGGCAGGG
ATATTCACCATTATCGTTTCAGACCCACCTCCCAACCCCGAGGGGACCCGACAGGCCCGAAGGAATAGAA
GAAGAAGGTGGAGAGAGAGACAGAGACAGATCCATTCGATTAGTGAACGGATCTCGACGGTATCGCCGAA
TTCACAAATGGCAGTATTCATCCACAATTTTAAAAGAAAAGGGGGGATTGGGGGGTACAGTGCAGGGGAA
AGAATAGTAGACATAATAGCAACAGACATACAAACTAAAGAATTACAAAAACAAATTACAAAAATTCAAA
ATTTTCGGGTTTATTACAGGGACAGCAGAGATCCAGTTTGGACTAGGATCCTTTACCACTCCCTATCAGT
GATAGAGAAAAGTGAAAGTCGAGTTTACCACTCCCTATCAGTGATAGAGAAAAGTGAAAGTCGAGTTTAC
CACTCCCTATCAGTGATAGAGAAAAGTGAAAGTCGAGTTTACCACTCCCTATCAGTGATAGAGAAAAGTG
AAAGTCGAGTTTACCACTCCCTATCAGTGATAGAGAAAAGTGAAAGTCGAGTTTACCACTCCCTATCAGT
GATAGAGAAAAGTGAAAGTCGAGTTTACCACTCCCTATCAGTGATAGAGAAAAGTGAAAGTCGAGCTCGG
TACCCGGGTCGAGGTAGGCGTGTACGGTGGGAGGCCTATATAAGCAGAGCTCGTTTAGTGAACCGTCAGA
TCGCCTGGAGACGCCATCCACGCTGTTTTGACCTCCATAGAAGACACCGGGACCGATCCAGCCTCCGCGG
CCCCGAACTAGTCCAGTGTGGTGGAATTCTGCAGATATCAACAAGTTTGTACAAAAAAGCAGGCTCCACC
ATGCCATCAACTAACAGAGCAGGCAGCCTGAAGGACCCTGAAATTGCAGAGCTCTTCTTCAAAGAAGATC
CAGAGAAGCTCTTCACAGATCTCAGAGAAATTGGCCATGGAAGCTTTGGAGCAGTGTATTTTGCACGAGA
TGTGCGTACCAATGAAGTGGTGGCCATCAAGAAAATGTCTTATAGTGGAAAGCAGTCTACTGAGAAATGG
CAGGATATTATTAAGGAAGTCAAGTTTCTACAAAGAATAAAACATCCCAACAGTATAGAATACAAAGGCT
GTTATTTACGTGAACACACAGCATGGCTTGTAATGGAATATTGTTTAGGATCTGCTTCGGATTTACTAGA
AGTTCACAAAAAGCCATTACAAGAAGTGGAAATAGCAGCAATTACACATGGTGCTCTTCAGGGATTAGCC
TACTTACATTCTCATACTATGATTCATAGAGATATCAAAGCAGGAAATATCCTTCTGACAGAACCAGGCC
AGGTGAAACTTGCTGACTTTGGCTCTGCTTCCATGGCATCACCTGCCAATTCCTTTGTGGGAACGCCGTA
TTGGATGGCCCCAGAAGTAATTTTAGCCATGGATGAAGGACAATATGATGGCAAAGTAGATGTGTGGTCT
CTTGGAATAACATGTATTGAACTAGCGGAAAGGAAGCCTCCTTTATTTAATATGAATGCAATGAGTGCCT
TATATCACATAGCCCAAAATGAATCCCCTACACTACAGTCTAATGAATGGTCTGATTATTTTCGCAACTT
TGTAGATTCTTGCCTCCAGAAAATCCCTCAAGATCGACCTACATCAGAGGAACTTTTAAAGCACATATTT
GTTCTTCGGGAGCGCCCTGAAACCGTGTTAATAGATCTCATTCAGAGGACAAAGGATGCAGTAAGAGAGC
TGGACAATCTGCAGTATCGAAAGATGAAGAAACTCCTTTTCCAGGAGGCACATAATGGACCAGCAGTAGA
AGCACAGGAAGAAGAAGAGGAACAAGATCATGGTGTTGGCCGGACAGGAACAGTTAATAGTGTTGGAAGT
AATCAATCCATTCCCAGCATGTCCATCAGTGCCAGCAGCCAAAGCAGTAGTGTTAACAGTCTTCCAGATG
TCTCAGATGACAAGAGTGAGCTAGACATGATGGAGGGAGACCACACAGTGATGTCTAACAGTTCTGTTAT
CCATTTAAAACCAGAGGAAGAAAATTACAGAGAAGAGGGAGATCCTAGAACAAGAGCATCAGATCCACAA
TCTCCACCCCAAGTATCTCGTCACAAATCACACTATCGTAATCGAGAACACTTTGCTACTATACGGACAG
CATCACTGGTTACGAGGCAAATGCAAGAACATGAGCAGGACTCTGAGCTTAGAGAACAAATGTCTGGCTA
TAAGCGAATGAGGCGACAACATCAAAAGCAACTGATGACTCTGGAAAACAAGCTAAAGGCTGAGATGGAT
GAACATCGCCTCAGATTAGACAAAGATCTTGAAACTCAGCGTAACAATTTTGCTGCAGAAATGGAGAAAC
TTATCAAGAAACACCAGGCTGCTATGGAGAAAGAGGCTAAAGTGATGTCCAATGAAGAGAAAAAATTTCA
GCAACATATTCAGGCCCAACAGAAGAAAGAACTGAATAGTTTTCTCGAGTCCCAGAAAAGAGAGTATAAA
CTTCGAAAAGAGCAGCTTAAAGAGTCTAAAGAACTCCAAATAAAAAAGCAGTTTCAGGATACCTGCAAAA
TCCAAACCAGACAGTACAAAGCATTAAGAAATCACCTGCTGGAGACTACACCAAAGAGTGAGCACAAAGC
TGTTCTGAAACGGCTCAAGGAGGAACAGACCCGGAAATTAGCTATCTTGGCTGAGCAGTATGATCACAGC
ATTAATGAAATGCTCTCCACACAAGCCCTGCGTTTGGATGAAGCACAGGAAGCAGAGTGCCAGGTTTTGA
AGATGCAGCTGCAGCAGGAACTGGAGCTGTTGAATGCGTATCAGAGCAAAATCAAGATGCAAGCTGAGGC
ACAACATGATCGAGAGCTTCGCGAGCTTGAACAGAGGGTCTCCCTCCGGAGGGCACTCTTAGAACAAAAG
ATTGAAGAAGAGATGTTGGCTTTGCAGAATGAGCGCACAGAACGAATACGAAGCCTGTTGGAACGTCAAG
CCAGAGAGATTGAAGCTTTTGACTCTGAAAGCATGAGACTAGGTTTTAGTAATATGGTCCTTTCTAATCT
CTCCCCTGAGGCATTCAGCCACAGCTACCCGGGAGCTTCTGGTTGGTCACACAACCCTACTGGGGGTCCA
GGACCTCACTGGGGTCATCCCATGGGTGGCCCACCACAAGCTTGGGGCCATCCAATGCAAGGTGGACCCC
AGCCATGGGGTCACCCTTCAGGGCCAATGCAAGGGGTACCTCGAGGTAGCAGTATGGGAGTCCGCAATAG
CCCCCAGGCTCTGAGGCGGACAGCTTCTGGGGGACGGACAGAGCAGGGCATGAGCAGAAGCACGAGTGTC
ACTTCACAAATATCCAATGGGTCACACATGTCTTATACAGACCCAGCTTTCTTGTACAAAGTGGTTGATA
TCCAGCACAGTGGCGGCCGCTCGAGTCTAGAGGGCCCGCGGTTCGAAGACTACAAAGACCATGACGGTGA
TTATAAAGATCATGACATCGATTACAAGGATGACGATGACAAGTAGGTAAGTGATTCGAATACCCATACG
ACGTCCCAGACTACGCTTAGTAATGATTAATTAAACTAGAAATTCTACCGGGTAGGGGAGGCGCTTTTCC
CAAGGCAGTCTGGAGTAACCCACCCAAGATCTGGCCTCCGCGCCGGGTTTTGGCGCCTCCCGCGGGCGCC
CCCCTCCTCACGGCGAGCCGCGTAAGATCTGGCCTCCGCGCCGGGTTTTGGCGCCTCCCGCGGGCGCCCC
CCTCCTCACGGCGAGCCTAGTCGTGAGGCTCCGGTGCCCGTCAGTGGGCAGAGCGCACATCGCCCACAGT
CCCCGAGAAGTTGGGGGGAGGGGTCGGCAATTGAACCGGTGCCTAGAGAAGGTGGCGCGGGGTAAACTGG
GAAAGTGATGTCGTGTACTGGCTCCGCCTTTTTCCCGAGGGTGGGGGAGAACCGTATATAAGTGCAGTAG
TCGCCGTGAACGTTCTTTTTCGCAACGGGTTTGCCGCCAGAACACAGGTAAGTGCCGTGTGTGGTTCCCG
CGGGCCTGGCCTCTTTACGGGTTATGGCCCTTGCGTGCCTTGAATTACTTCCACCTGGCTGCAGTACGTG
ATTCTTGATCCCGAGCTTCGGGTTGGAAGTGGGTGGGAGAGTTCGAGGCCTTGCGCTTAAGGAGCCCCTT
CGCCTCGTGCTTGAGTTGAGGCCTGGCCTGGGCGCTGGGGCCGCCGCGTGCGAATCTGGTGGCACCTTCG
CGCCTGTCTCGCTGCTTTCGATAAGTCTCTAGCCATTTAAAATTTTTGATGACCTGCTGCGACGCTTTTT
TTCTGGCAAGATAGTCTTGTAAATGCGGGCCAAGATCTGCACACTGGTATTTCGGTTTTTGGGGCCGCGG
GCGGCGACGGGGCCCGTGCGTCCCAGCGCACATGTTCGGCGAGGCGGGGCCTGCGAGCGCGGCCACCGAG
AATCGGACGGGGGTAGTCTCAAGCTGGCCGGCCTGCTCTGGTGCCTGGCCTCGCGCCGCCGTGTATCGCC
CCGCCCTGGGCGGCAAGGCTGGCCCGGTCGGCACCAGTTGCGTGAGCGGAAAGATGGCCGCTTCCCGGCC
CTGCTGCAGGGAGCTCAAAATGGAGGACGCGGCGCTCGGGAGAGCGGGCGGGTGAGTCACCCACACAAAG
GAAAAGGGCCTTTCCGTCCTCAGCCGTCGCTTCATGTGACTCCACGGAGTACCGGGCGCCGTCCAGGCAC
CTCGATTAGTTCTCGAGCTTTTGGAGTACGTCGTCTTTAGGTTGGGGGGAGGGGTTTTATGCGATGGAGT
TTCCCCACACTGAGTGGGTGGAGACTGAAGTTAGGCCAGCTTGGCACTTGATGTAATTCTCCTTGGAATT
TGCCCTTTTTGAGTTTGGATCTTGGTTCATTCTCAAGCCTCAGACAGTGGTTCAAAGTTTTTTTCTTCCA
TTTCAGGTGTCGTGAAGCGGCCGCCATGCTAGTAAATTGTCCGCTAAATTCTGGCCGTTTTTGGCTTTTT
TGTTAGACGGATCCATAACTTCGTATAATGTATGCTATACGAAGTTATGCCACCATGTCTAGACTGGACA
AGAGCAAAGTCATAAACGGAGCTCTGGAATTACTCAATGGTGTCGGTATCGAAGGCCTGACGACAAGGAA
ACTCGCTCAAAAGCTGGGAGTTGAGCAGCCTACCCTGTACTGGCACGTGAAGAACAAGCGGGCCCTGCTC
GATGCCCTGCCAATCGAGATGCTGGACAGGCATCATACCCACTTCTGCCCCCTGGAAGGCGAGTCATGGC
AAGACTTTCTGCGGAACAACGCCAAGTCATACCGCTGTGCTCTCCTCTCACATCGCGACGGGGCTAAAGT
GCATCTCGGCACCCGCCCAACAGAGAAACAGTACGAAACCCTGGAAAATCAGCTCGCGTTCCTGTGTCAG
CAAGGCTTCTCCCTGGAGAACGCACTGTACGCTCTGTCCGCCGTGGGCCACTTTACACTGGGCTGCGTAT
TGGAGGAACAGGAGCATCAAGTAGCAAAAGAGGAAAGAGAGACACCTACCACCGATTCTATGCCCCCACT
TCTGAGACAAGCAATTGAGCTGTTCGACCGGCAGGGAGCCGAACCTGCCTTCCTTTTCGGCCTGGAACTA
ATCATATGTGGCCTGGAGAAACAGCTAAAGTGCGAAAGCGGCGGGCCGACCGACGCCCTTGACGATTTTG
ACTTAGACATGCTCCCAGCCGATGCCCTTGACGACTTTGACCTTGATATGCTGCCTGCTGACGCTCTTGA
CGATTTTGACCTTGACATGCTCCCCGGGTAACTAAGTAAGGATCCGCGGCCGCACTAGAGGAATTCCGCC
CCTCTCCCCCCCCCCCCTCTCCCTCCCCCCCCCCTAACGTTACTGGCCGAAGCCGCTTGGAATAAGGCCG
GTGTGCGTTTGTCTATATGTTATTTTCCACCATATTGCCGTCTTTTGGCAATGTGAGGGCCCGGAAACCT
GGCCCTGTCTTCTTGACGAGCATTCCTAGGGGTCTTTCCCCTCTCGCCAAAGGAATGCAAGGTCTGTTGA
ATGTCGTGAAGGAAGCAGTTCCTCTGGAAGCTTCTTGAAGACAAACAACGTCTGTAGCGACCCTTTGCAG
GCAGCGGAACCCCCCACCTGGCGACAGGTGCCTCTGCGGCCAAAAGCCACGTGTATAAGATACACCTGCA
AAGGCGGCACAACCCCAGTGCCACGTTGTGAGTTGGATAGTTGTGGAAAGAGTCAAATGGCTCTCCTCAA
GCGTATTCAACAAGGGGCTGAAGGATGCCCAGAAGGTACCCCATTGTATGGGATCTGATCTGGGGCCTCG
GTGCACATGCTTTACATGTGTTTAGTCGAGGTTAAAAAAACGTCTAGGCCCCCCGAACCACGGGGACGTG
GTTTTCCTTTGAAAAACACGATGATAAGCTTGCCACAACCCACAAGGAGACGACCTTCCATGACCGAGTA
CAAGCCCACGGTGCGCCTCGCCACCCGCGACGACGTCCCCCGGGCCGTACGCACCCTCGCCGCCGCGTTC
GCCGACTACCCCGCCACGCGCCACACCGTCGACCCGGACCGCCACATCGAGCGGGTCACCGAGCTGCAAG
AACTCTTCCTCACGCGCGTCGGGCTCGACATCGGCAAGGTGTGGGTCGCGGACGACGGCGCCGCGGTGGC
GGTCTGGACCACGCCGGAGAGCGTCGAAGCGGGGGCGGTGTTCGCCGAGATCGGCCCGCGCATGGCCGAG
TTGAGCGGTTCCCGGCTGGCCGCGCAGCAACAGATGGAAGGCCTCCTGGCGCCGCACCGGCCCAAGGAGC
CCGCGTGGTTCCTGGCCACCGTCGGCGTCTCGCCCGACCACCAGGGCAAGGGTCTGGGCAGCGCCGTCGT
GCTCCCCGGAGTGGAGGCGGCCGAGCGCGCCGGGGTGCCCGCCTTCCTGGAGACCTCCGCGCCCCGCAAC
CTCCCCTTCTACGAGCGGCTCGGCTTCACCGTCACCGCCGACGTCGAGGTGCCCGAAGGACCGCGCACCT
GGTGCATGACCCGCAAGCCCGGTGCCTGAGCATGCCCGACGGCGAGGATCTCGTCGTGACCCATGGCGAT
GCCTGCTTGCCGAATATCATGGTGGAAAATGGCCGCTTTTCTGGATTCATCGACTGTGGCCGGCTGGGTG
TGGCGGACCGCTATCAGGACATAGCGTTGGCTACCCGTGATATTGCTGAAGAGCTTGGCGGCGAATGGGC
TGACCGCTTCCTCGTGCTTTACGGTATCGCCGCTCCCGATTCGCAGCGCATCGCCTTCTATCGCCTTCTT
GACGAGTTCTTCTGATGTACAAGTAAAGCGGCCGCGACTCTAGATCATAATCAGCCATACCACATTTGTA
GAGGTTTTACTTGCTTTAAAAAACCTCCCACACCTCCCCCTGAACCTGAAACATAAAATGAATGCAATTG
TTGTTGTTTAGTCCCTCCCAATTCGATATCAAGCTTATCGCGATAGATCCTAATCAACCTCTGGATTACA
AAATTTGTGAAAGATTGACTGGTATTCTTAACTATGTTGCTCCTTTTACGCTATGTGGATACGCTGCTTT
AATGCCTTTGTATCATGCTATTGCTTCCCGTATGGCTTTCATTTTCTCCTCCTTGTATAAATCCTGGTTG
CTGTCTCTTTATGAGGAGTTGTGGCCCGTTGTCAGGCAACGTGGCGTGGTGTGCACTGTGTTTGCTGACG
CAACCCCCACTGGTTGGGGCATTGCCACCACCTGTCAGCTCCTTTCCGGGACTTTCGCTTTCCCCCTCCC
TATTGCCACGGCGGAACTCATCGCCGCCTGCCTTGCCCGCTGCTGGACAGGGGCTCGGCTGTTGGGCACT
GACAATTCCGTGGTGTTGTCGGGGAAATCATCGTCCTTTCCTTGGCTGCTCGCCTGTGTTGCCACCTGGA
TTCTGCGCGGGACGTCCTTCTGCTACGTCCCTTCGGCCCTCAATCCAGCGGACCTTCCTTCCCGCGGCCT
GCTGCCGGCTCTGCGGCCTCTTCCGCGTCTTCGCCTTCGCCCTCAGACGAGTCGGATCTCCCTTTGGGCC
GCCTCCCCGCCTGAGATCCTTTAAGACCAATGACTTACAAGGCAGCTGTAGATCTTAGCCACTTTTTAAA
AGAAAAGGGGGGACTGGAAGGGCTAATTCACTCCCAACGAAGACAAGATCTGCTTTTTGCTTGTACTGGG
TCTCTCTGGTTAGACCAGATCTGAGCCTGGGAGCTCTCTGGCTAACTAGGGAACCCACTGCTTAAGCCTC
AATAAAGCTTGCCTTGAGTGCTTCAAGTAGTGTGTGCCCGTCTGTTGTGTGACTCTGGTAACTAGAGATC
CCTCAGACCCTTTTAGTCAGTGTGGAAAATCTCTAGCAGTAGTAGTTCATGTCATCTTATTATTCAGTAT
TTATAACTTGCAAAGAAATGAATATCAGAGAGTGAGAGGCCCGGGTTAATTAAGGAAAGGGCTAGATCAT
TCTTGAAGACGAAAGGGCCTCGTGATACGCCTATTTTTATAGGTTAATGTCATGATAATAATGGTTTCTT
AGACGTCAGGTGGCACTTTTCGGGGAAATGTGCGCGGAACCCCTATTTGTTTATTTTTCTAAATACATTC
AAATATGTATCCGCTCATGAGACAATAACCCTGATAAATGCTTCAATAATATTGAAAAAGGAAGAGTATG
AGTATTCAACATTTCCGTGTCGCCCTTATTCCCTTTTTTGCGGCATTTTGCCTTCCTGTTTTTGCTCACC
CAGAAACGCTGGTGAAAGTAAAAGATGCTGAAGATCAGTTGGGTGCACGAGTGGGTTACATCGAACTGGA
TCTCAACAGCGGTAAGATCCTTGAGAGTTTTCGCCCCGAAGAACGTTTTCCAATGATGAGCACTTTTAAA
GTTCTGCTATGTGGCGCGGTATTATCCCGTGTTGACGCCGGGCAAGAGCAACTCGGTCGCCGCATACACT
ATTCTCAGAATGACTTGGTTGAGTACTCACCAGTCACAGAAAAGCATCTTACGGATGGCATGACAGTAAG
AGAATTATGCAGTGCTGCCATAACCATGAGTGATAACACTGCGGCCAACTTACTTCTGACAACGATCGGA
GGACCGAAGGAGCTAACCGCTTTTTTGCACAACATGGGGGATCATGTAACTCGCCTTGATCGTTGGGAAC
CGGAGCTGAATGAAGCCATACCAAACGACGAGCGTGACACCACGATGCCTGTAGCAATGGCAACAACGTT
GCGCAAACTATTAACTGGCGAACTACTTACTCTAGCTTCCCGGCAACAATTAATAGACTGGATGGAGGCG
GATAAAGTTGCAGGACCACTTCTGCGCTCGGCCCTTCCGGCTGGCTGGTTTATTGCTGATAAATCTGGAG
CCGGTGAGCGTGGGTCTCGCGGTATCATTGCAGCACTGGGGCCAGATGGTAAGCCCTCCCGTATCGTAGT
TATCTACACGACGGGGAGTCAGGCAACTATGGATGAACGAAATAGACAGATCGCTGAGATAGGTGCCTCA
CTGATTAAGCATTGGTAACTGTCAGACCAAGTTTACTCATATATACTTTAGATTGATTTAAAACTTCATT
TTTAATTTAAAAGGATCTAGGTGAAGATCCTTTTTGATAATCTCATGACCAAAATCCCTTAACGTGAGTT
TTCGTTCCACTGAGCGTCAGACCCCGTAGAAAAGATCAAAGGATCTTCTTGAGATCCTTTTTTTCTGCGC
GTAATCTGCTGCTTGCAAACAAAAAAACCACCGCTACCAGCGGTGGTTTGTTTGCCGGATCAAGAGCTAC
CAACTCTTTTTCCGAAGGTAACTGGCTTCAGCAGAGCGCAGATACCAAATACTGTTCTTCTAGTGTAGCC
GTAGTTAGGCCACCACTTCAAGAACTCTGTAGCACCGCCTACATACCTCGCTCTGCTAATCCTGTTACCA
GTGGCTGCTGCCAGTGGCGATAAGTCGTGTCTTACCGGGTTGGACTCAAGACGATAGTTACCGGATAAGG
CGCAGCGGTCGGGCTGAACGGGGGGTTCGTGCACACAGCCCAGCTTGGAGCGAACGACCTACACCGAACT
GAGATACCTACAGCGTGAGCTATGAGAAAGCGCCACGCTTCCCGAAGGGAGAAAGGCGGACAGGTATCCG
GTAAGCGGCAGGGTCGGAACAGGAGAGCGCACGAGGGAGCTTCCAGGGGGAAACGCCTGGTATCTTTATA
GTCCTGTCGGGTTTCGCCACCTCTGACTTGAGCGTCGATTTTTGTGATGCTCGTCAGGGGGGCGGAGCCT
ATGGAAAAACGCCAGCAACGCGGCCTTTTTACGGTTCCTGGCCTTTTGCTGGCCTTTTGCTCACATGTTC
TTTCCTGCGTTATCCCCTGATTCTGTGGATAACCGTATTACCGCCTTTGAGTGAGCTGATACCGCTCGCC
GCAGCCGAACGACCGAGCGCAGCGAGTCAGTGAGCGAGGAAGCGGAAGAGCGCCCAATACGCAAACCGCC
TCTCCCCGCGCGTTGGCCGATTCATTAATGCAGCAAGCTCATGGCTGACTAATTTTTTTTATTTATGCAG
AGGCCGAGGCCGCCTCGGCCTCTGAGCTATTCCAGAAGTAGTGAGGAGGCTTTTTTGGAGGCCTAGGCTT
TTGCAAAAAGCTCCCCGTGGCACGACAGGTTTCCCGACTGGAAAGCGGGCAGTGAGCGCAACGCAATTAA
TGTGAGTTAGCTCACTCATTAGGCACCCCAGGCTTTACACTTTATGCTTCCGGCTCGTATGTTGTGTGGA
ATTGTGAGCGGATAACAATTTCACACAGGAAACAGCTATGACATGATTACGAATTTCACAAATAAAGCAT
TTTTTTCACTGCATTCTAGTTGTGGTTTGTCCAAACTCATCAATGTATCTTATCATGTCTGGATCAACTG
GATAACTCAAGCTAACCAAAATCATCCCAAACTTCCCACCCCATACCCTATTACCACTGCCAATTACCTG
TGGTTTCATTTACTCTAAACCTGTGATTCCTCTGAATTATTTTCATTTTAAAGAAATTGTATTTGTTAAA
TATGTACTACAAACTTAGTAGT
Features (pLannotate 1.2.2; 40 found; start..end, strand, type, name):
    377..634     +  LTR            5' LTR (truncated): truncated 5' long terminal repeat (LTR) from HIV-1
    681..806     +  misc_feature   HIV-1 Ψ: packaging signal of human immunodeficiency virus type 1
    790..1128    +  CDS            HIV-1 gag (fragment): gag protein from human immunodeficiency virus 1; gag
   1303..1536    +  misc_feature   RRE: The Rev response element (RRE) of HIV-1 allows for Rev-dependent mRNA export from the nucleus to the cytoplasm.
   1913..2013    +  CDS            Rev (fragment): human immunodeficiency virus 1 (HIV-1) Rev protein; rev; enhances nuclear export of unspliced and incompletely spliced viral mRNAs
   2058..2175    +  misc_feature   cPPT/CTS: central polypurine tract and central termination sequence of HIV-1
   2230..2500    +  protein_bind   tetracycline response element: contains seven copies of the tetracycline operator tetO tetracycline repressor TetR
   2511..2528    +  misc_feature   MCS (fragment): pUC18/19 multiple cloning site
   2533..2571    +  promoter       minimal CMV promoter: human cytomegalovirus (CMV) immediate early promoter
   2701..2725    +  protein_bind   attB1: mutant version of attB; recombination site for the Gateway® BP reaction BP Clonase™
   2731..5289    +  CDS            TAOK1 (fragment): TAOK1_HUMAN - Also known as KIAA1361, MAP3K16, MARKK. Experimental evidence at protein level: Swiss-Prot protein existence level 1. Serine/threonine-protein kinase involved in various processes such as p38/MAPK14 stress-activated MAPK cascade, DNA damage response and regulation of cytoskeleton stability. Phosphorylates MAP2K3, MAP2K6 and MARK2. Acts as an activator of the p38/MAPK14 stress-activated MAPK cascade by mediating phosphorylation and subsequent activation of the upstream MAP2K3 and MAP2K6 kinases. Involved in G-protein coupled receptor signaling to p38/MAPK14. In response to DNA dam
   5291..5315    -  protein_bind   attB2: mutant version of attB; recombination site for the Gateway® BP reaction BP Clonase™
   5368..5433    +  CDS            3xFLAG: three tandem FLAG® epitope tags, followed by an enterokinase cleavage site
   5510..5545    +  promoter       PGK promoter (fragment): mouse phosphoglycerate kinase 1 promoter
   5563..5618    +  promoter       UbC promoter (fragment): human ubiquitin C promoter
   5631..5686    +  promoter       UbC promoter (fragment): human ubiquitin C promoter
   5697..6875    +  promoter       EF-1α promoter: strong constitutive promoter for human elongation factor EF-1α
   6889..6938    +  promoter       UbC promoter (fragment): human ubiquitin C promoter
   6945..6978    -  protein_bind   loxP: Cre-mediated recombination occurs in the 8-bp core sequence (GCATACAT). Cre recombinase
   6985..7682    +  CDS            rtTA3 (fragment): reverse tetracycline transactivator 3 activates expression from Tet-responsive promoters in the presence of doxycycline
   7612..7722    +  CDS            VP48: 3 tandem repeats of the minimal activation domain of herpes simplex virus VP16 (Cheng et al., 2013)
   7895..8357    +  misc_feature   IRES: internal ribosome entry site (IRES) of the encephalomyocarditis virus (EMCV)
   8390..8989    +  CDS            PuroR: puromycin N-acetyltransferase; pac from Streptomyces alboniger; confers resistance to puromycin
   8988..9255    +  CDS            NeoR/KanR (fragment): aminoglycoside phosphotransferase confers resistance to neomycin, kanamycin, and G418 (Geneticin®)
   9283..9366    +  CDS            large T antigen (fragment): large T antigen from SV40 (simian virus 40)
   9400..9420    +  misc_feature   MCS (fragment): pBluescript multiple cloning site
   9432..10020   +  misc_feature   WPRE: woodchuck hepatitis virus posttranscriptional regulatory element
  10028..10093   +  CDS            nef (fragment): NEF_HV1Z2 - Experimental evidence at protein level: Swiss-Prot protein existence level 1. Extracellular Nef protein targets CD4(+) T-lymphocytes for apoptosis by interacting with CXCR4 surface receptors. From Human immunodeficiency virus type 1 group M subtype D (isolate Z2/CDC-Z34) (HIV-1).
  10095..10328   +  LTR            3' LTR (ΔU3): self-inactivating 3' long terminal repeat (LTR) from HIV-1
  10533..10637   +  promoter       AmpR promoter: bla
  10638..11498   +  CDS            AmpR: β-lactamase; bla; confers resistance to ampicillin, carbenicillin, and related antibiotics
  11669..12257   +  rep_origin     ori: high-copy-number ColE1/pMB1/pBR322/pUC origin of replication
  12440..12494   +  CDS            lacI (fragment): lac repressor; lacI; The lac repressor binds to the lac operator to inhibit transcription in E. coli. This inhibition can be relieved by adding lactose or isopropyl-β-D-thiogalactopyranoside (IPTG).
  12500..12593   +  rep_origin     SV40 ori (fragment): SV40 origin of replication
  12618..12655   +  CDS            lacI (fragment): lac repressor; lacI; The lac repressor binds to the lac operator to inhibit transcription in E. coli. This inhibition can be relieved by adding lactose or isopropyl-β-D-thiogalactopyranoside (IPTG).
  12668..12689   +  protein_bind   CAP binding site: CAP binding activates transcription in the presence of cAMP. E. coli catabolite activator protein
  12704..12734   +  promoter       lac promoter: promoter for the E. coli lac operon
  12738..12760   +  protein_bind   lac operator (fragment): The lac repressor binds to the lac operator to inhibit transcription in E. coli. This inhibition can be relieved by adding lactose or isopropyl-β-D-thiogalactopyranoside (IPTG). lac repressor encoded by lacI
  12792..12875   +  polyA_signal   SV40 poly(A) signal (fragment): SV40 polyadenylation signal
  13042..329     +  CDS            nef (fragment) (across the origin): NEF_HV1BR - Experimental evidence at protein level: Swiss-Prot protein existence level 1. Extracellular Nef protein targets CD4(+) T-lymphocytes for apoptosis by interacting with CXCR4 surface receptors (PubMed:14990729). From Human immunodeficiency virus type 1 group M subtype B (isolate BRU/LAI) (HIV-1).
