[The description below was written by a language model from this plasmid's Addgene catalogue record and pLannotate feature annotations shown in this document.]
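Description:
pINDUCER21-puro_TAOK1 is a 13,042 nt HIV-1-based lentiviral vector for doxycycline-inducible expression of human TAOK1 in mammalian cells, built on the pINDUCER21 backbone with puromycin as the mammalian selection marker. It is propagated in E. coli through a high-copy ColE1/pUC-type origin and an ampicillin resistance gene. The viral portion carries a truncated 5' LTR, the Ψ packaging signal with adjoining gag fragment, the RRE for Rev-dependent nuclear export, the cPPT/CTS, a WPRE to enhance transcript expression, and a ΔU3 self-inactivating 3' LTR, so the proviral LTR is transcriptionally disabled after integration and packaging functions must be supplied in trans.

The vector is an all-in-one Tet-On design. A tetracycline response element with seven tetO copies fused to a minimal CMV promoter drives the TAOK1 coding sequence, which was introduced by Gateway cloning and is flanked by attB1 and attB2 sites; a 3xFLAG epitope lies downstream of attB2, giving the C-terminal tag recorded in the catalogue. The annotation labels the TAOK1 match as a fragment, and the record does not clarify whether this reflects anything beyond removal of the stop codon for the fusion. Downstream, an annotated EF-1α promoter (surrounded by short UbC and PGK promoter fragments) drives a constitutive cassette encoding rtTA3, followed by an EMCV IRES and the puromycin N-acetyltransferase gene. A loxP site sits just upstream of rtTA3, and a leftover NeoR/KanR fragment follows PuroR. Transduced cells can therefore be selected with puromycin, and doxycycline lets rtTA3 activate the TRE to switch on TAOK1-3xFLAG. TAOK1 is a serine/threonine kinase acting in p38 MAPK signalling, and the associated study concerned Hippo pathway regulation.
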