Addgene plasmid #209777: pINDUCER21-puro_TAOK1
Purpose: doxycycline-inducible expression of TAOK1
Depositing lab: Michael Wehr. Depositing organization: Klinikum der Ludwig Maximilians-Universitaet Muenchen. Publication: Comprehensive split TEV based protein-protein interaction screening reveals TAOK2 as a key modulator of Hippo signalling to limit growth. Ma X, Mandausch FJ, Wu Y, Sahoo VK, Ma W, Leoni G, Hostiuc M, Wintgens JP, Qiu J, Kannaiyan N, Rossner MJ, Wehr MC. Cell Signal. 2024 Jan;113:110917. doi: 10.1016/j.cellsig.2023.110917. Epub 2023 Oct 7. PubMed 37813295.
Backbone
  Vector backbone: pINDUCER21
  Vector type: Mammalian Expression, Lentiviral
  Selectable markers: Puromycin
Growth in bacteria
  Bacterial resistance: Ampicillin, 100 μg/mL
  Growth temperature: 37°C
  Growth strain: NEB Stable
  Copy number: High Copy
Gene/Insert
  Gene/Insert name: TAOK1
  Species: H. sapiens (human)
  Entrez Gene: TAOK1 (a.k.a. DDIB, KFC-B, MAP3K16, MARKK, PSK-2, PSK2, TAO1, hKFC-B, hTAOK1)
  Tag / fusion protein: 3xFLAG (C terminal on insert)
  Cloning method: Gateway Cloning
Terms and licenses: Academic/Nonprofit Terms; Industry Terms: Not Available to Industry
How to cite: pINDUCER21-puro_TAOK1 was a gift from Michael Wehr (Addgene plasmid # 209777 ; http://n2t.net/addgene:209777 ; RRID:Addgene_209777)
